>Addgene plasmid #135242 | p667-UBC-GFP-V5_IDG-K | addgene full sequence | sequence record 270199 | Addgene NGS Result
AAAGCGGGCAGTGAGCGCAACGCAATTAATGTGAGTTAGCTCACTCATTAGGCACCCCAGGCTTTACACT
TTATGCTTCCGGCTCGTATGTTGTGTGGAATTGTGAGCGGATAACAATTTCACACAGGAAACAGCTATGA
CCATGATTACGCCAAGCGCGCAATTAACCCTCACTAAAGGGAACAAAAGCTGGAGCTGCAAGCTTAATGT
AGTCTTATGCAATACTCTTGTAGTCTTGCAACATGGTAACGATGAGTTAGCAACATGCCTTACAAGGAGA
GAAAAAGCACCGTGCATGCCGATTGGTGGAAGTAAGGTGGTACGATCGTGCCTTATTAGGAAGGCAACAG
ACGGGTCTGACATGGATTGGACGAACCACTGAATTGCCGCATTGCAGAGATATTGTATTTAAGTGCCTAG
CTCGATACATAAACGGGTCTCTCTGGTTAGACCAGATCTGAGCCTGGGAGCTCTCTGGCTAACTAGGGAA
CCCACTGCTTAAGCCTCAATAAAGCTTGCCTTGAGTGCTTCAAGTAGTGTGTGCCCGTCTGTTGTGTGAC
TCTGGTAACTAGAGATCCCTCAGACCCTTTTAGTCAGTGTGGAAAATCTCTAGCAGTGGCGCCCGAACAG
GGACTTGAAAGCGAAAGGGAAACCAGAGGAGCTCTCTCGACGCAGGACTCGGCTTGCTGAAGCGCGCACG
GCAAGAGGCGAGGGGCGGCGACTGGTGAGTACGCCAAAAATTTTGACTAGCGGAGGCTAGAAGGAGAGAG
ATGGGTGCGAGAGCGTCAGTATTAAGCGGGGGAGAATTAGATCGCGATGGGAAAAAATTCGGTTAAGGCC
AGGGGGAAAGAAAAAATATAAATTAAAACATATAGTATGGGCAAGCAGGGAGCTAGAACGATTCGCAGTT
AATCCTGGCCTGTTAGAAACATCAGAAGGCTGTAGACAAATACTGGGACAGCTACAACCATCCCTTCAGA
CAGGATCAGAAGAACTTAGATCATTATATAATACAGTAGCAACCCTCTATTGTGTGCATCAAAGGATAGA
GATAAAAGACACCAAGGAAGCTTTAGACAAGATAGAGGAAGAGCAAAACAAAAGTAAGACCACCGCACAG
CAAGCGGCCGCTGATCTTCAGACCTGGAGGAGGAGATATGAGGGACAATTGGAGAAGTGAATTATATAAA
TATAAAGTAGTAAAAATTGAACCATTAGGAGTAGCACCCACCAAGGCAAAGAGAAGAGTGGTGCAGAGAG
AAAAAAGAGCAGTGGGAATAGGAGCTTTGTTCCTTGGGTTCTTGGGAGCAGCAGGAAGCACTATGGGCGC
AGCGTCAATGACGCTGACGGTACAGGCCAGACAATTATTGTCTGGTATAGTGCAGCAGCAGAACAATTTG
CTGAGGGCTATTGAGGCGCAACAGCATCTGTTGCAACTCACAGTCTGGGGCATCAAGCAGCTCCAGGCAA
GAATCCTGGCTGTGGAAAGATACCTAAAGGATCAACAGCTCCTGGGGATTTGGGGTTGCTCTGGAAAACT
CATTTGCACCACTGCTGTGCCTTGGAATGCTAGTTGGAGTAATAAATCTCTGGAACAGATTTGGAATCAC
ACGACCTGGATGGAGTGGGACAGAGAAATTAACAATTACACAAGCTTAATACACTCCTTAATTGAAGAAT
CGCAAAACCAGCAAGAAAAGAATGAACAAGAATTATTGGAATTAGATAAATGGGCAAGTTTGTGGAATTG
GTTTAACATAACAAATTGGCTGTGGTATATAAAATTATTCATAATGATAGTAGGAGGCTTGGTAGGTTTA
AGAATAGTTTTTGCTGTACTTTCTATAGTGAATAGAGTTAGGCAGGGATATTCACCATTATCGTTTCAGA
CCCACCTCCCAACCCCGAGGGGACCCGACAGGCCCGAAGGAATAGAAGAAGAAGGTGGAGAGAGAGACAG
AGACAGATCCATTCGATTAGTGAACGGATCTCGACGGTATCGGTTAACTTTTAAAAGAAAAGGGGGGATT
GGGGGGTACAGTGCAGGGGAAAGAATAGTAGACATAATAGCAACAGACATACAAACTAAAGAATTACAAA
AACAAATTACAAAATTCAAAATTTTATCGTCCAGTGTGGTGGAATTCTGCAGATATCAACTTTGTATAGA
AAAGTTGGCCTCCGCGCCGGGTTTTGGCGCCTCCCGCGGGCGCCCCCCTCCTCACGGCGAGCGCTGCCAC
GTCAGACGAAGGGCGCAGCGAGCGTCCTGATCCTTCCGCCCGGACGCTCAGGACAGCGGCCCGCTGCTCA
TAAGACTCGGCCTTAGAACCCCAGTATCAGCAGAAGGACATTTTAGGACGGGACTTGGGTGACTCTAGGG
CACTGGTTTTCTTTCCAGAGAGCGGAACAGGCGAGGAAAAGTAGTCCCTTCTCGGCGATTCTGCGGAGGG
ATCTCCGTGGGGCGGTGAACGCCGATGATTATATAAGGACGCGCCGGGTGTGGCACAGCTAGTTCCGTCG
CAGCCGGGATTTGGGTCGCGGTTCTTGTTTGTGGATCGCTGTGATCGTCACTTGGTGAGTAGCGGGCTGC
TGGGCTGGCCGGGGCTTTCGTGGCCGCCGGGCCGCTCGGTGGGACGGAAGCGTGTGGAGAGACCGCCAAG
GGCTGTAGTCTGGGTCCGCGAGCAAGGTTGCCCTGAACTGGGGGTTGGGGGGAGCGCAGCAAAATGGCGG
CTGTTCCCGAGTCTTGAATGGAAGACGCTTGTGAGGCGGGCTGTGAGGTCGTTGAAACAAGGTGGGGGGC
ATGGTGGGCGGCAAGAACCCAAGGTCTTGAGGCCTTCGCTAATGCGGGAAAGCTCTTATTCGGGTGAGAT
GGGCTGGGGCACCATCTGGGGACCCTGACGTGAAGTTTGTCACTGACTGGAGAACTCGGTTTGTCGTCTG
TTGCGGGGGCGGCAGTTATGGCGGTGCCGTTGGGCAGTGCACCCGTACCTTTGGGAGCGCGCGCCCTCGT
CGTGTCGTGACGTCACCCGTTCTGTTGGCTTATAATGCAGGGTGGGGCCACCTGCCGGTAGGTGTGCGGT
AGGCTTTTCTCCGTCGCAGGACGCAGGGTTCGGGCCTAGGGTAGGCTCTCCTGAATCGACAGGCGCCGGA
CCTCTGGTGAGGGGAGGGATAAGTGAGGCGTCAGTTTCTTTGGTCGGTTTTATGTACCTATCTTCTTAAG
TAGCTGAAGCTCCGGTTTTGAACTATGCGCTCGGGGTTGGCGAGTGTGTTTTGTGAAGTTTTTTAGGCAC
CTTTTGAAATGTAATCATTTGGGTCAATATGTAATTTTCAGTGTTAGACTAGTAAATTGTCCGCTAAATT
CTGGCCGTTTTTGGCTTTTTTGTTAGACGCAACTTTGTACAAAAAAGCAGGCTCCGCGGCCGCCCCCTTC
ACCATGGTGAGCAAGGGCGAGGAGCTGTTCACCGGGGTGGTGCCCATCCTGGTCGAGCTGGACGGCGACG
TAAACGGCCACAAGTTCAGCGTGTCTGGCGAGGGCGAGGGCGATGCCACCTACGGCAAGCTGACCCTGAA
GTTCATCTGCACCACCGGCAAGCTGCCCGTGCCCTGGCCCACCCTCGTGACCACCCTGACCTACGGCGTG
CAGTGCTTCAGCCGCTACCCCGACCACATGAAGCAGCACGACTTCTTCAAGTCCGCCATGCCCGAAGGCT
ACGTCCAGGAGCGCACCATCTTCTTCAAGGACGACGGCAACTACAAGACCCGCGCCGAGGTGAAGTTCGA
GGGCGACACCCTGGTGAACCGCATCGAGCTGAAGGGCATCGACTTCAAGGAGGACGGCAACATCCTGGGG
CACAAGCTGGAGTACAACTACAACAGCCACAACGTCTATATCATGGCCGACAAGCAGAAGAACGGCATCA
AGGCGAACTTCAAGATCCGCCACAACATCGAGGACGGCAGCGTGCAGCTCGCCGACCACTACCAGCAGAA
CACCCCCATCGGCGACGGCCCCGTGCTGCTGCCCGACAACCACTACCTGAGCACCCAGTCCGCCCTGAGC
AAAGACCCCAACGAGAAGCGCGATCACATGGTCCTGCTGGAGTTCGTGACCGCCGCCGGGATCACTCTCG
GCATGGACGAGCTGTACAAGTCCAAGGGTGGGCGCGCCGACCCAGCTTTCTTGTACAAAGTGGGCAAGCC
TATCCCTAACCCTCTCCTCGGTCTCGATTCTACGTAATAACACTGGATATACCACCGTTGATATATCCCA
ATGGCATCGTAAAGAACATTTTGAGGCATTTCAGTCAGTTGCTCAATGTACCTATAACCAGACCGTTCAG
CTGGATATTACGGCCTTTTTAAAGACCGTAAAGAAAAATAAGCACAAGTTTTATCCGGCCTTTATTCACA
TTCTTGCCCGCCTGTAATCAACTTTATTATACATAGTTGATATCCAGCACAGTGGCGGCCGCTCGACAAT
CAACCTCTGGATTACAAAATTTGTGAAAGATTGACTGGTATTCTTAACTATGTTGCTCCTTTTACGCTAT
GTGGATACGCTGCTTTAATGCCTTTGTATCATGCTATTGCTTCCCGTATGGCTTTCATTTTCTCCTCCTT
GTATAAATCCTGGTTGCTGTCTCTTTATGAGGAGTTGTGGCCCGTTGTCAGGCAACGTGGCGTGGTGTGC
ACTGTGTTTGCTGACGCAACCCCCACTGGTTGGGGCATTGCCACCACCTGTCAGCTCCTTTCCGGGACTT
TCGCTTTCCCCCTCCCTATTGCCACGGCGGAACTCATCGCCGCCTGCCTTGCCCGCTGCTGGACAGGGGC
TCGGCTGTTGGGCACTGACAATTCCGTGGTGTTGTCGGGGAAGCTGACGTCCTTTCCATGGCTGCTCGCC
TGTGTTGCCACCTGGATTCTGCGCGGGACGTCCTTCTGCTACGTCCCTTCGGCCCTCAATCCAGCGGACC
TTCCTTCCCGCGGCCTGCTGCCGGCTCTGCGGCCTCTTCCGCGTCTTCGCCTTCGCCCTCAGACGAGTCG
GATCTCCCTTTGGGCCGCCTCCCCGCCTGGAATTCTACCGGGTAGGGGAGGCGCTTTTCCCAAGGCAGTC
TGGAGCATGCGCTTTAGCAGCCCCGCTGGGCACTTGGCGCTACACAAGTGGCCTCTGGCCTCGCACACAT
TCCACATCCACCGGTAGGCGCCAACCGGCTCCGTTCTTTGGTGGCCCCTTCGCGCCACCTTCTACTCCTC
CCCTAGTCAGGAAGTTCCCCCCCGCCCCGCAGCTCGCGTCGTGCAGGACGTGACAAATGGAAGTAGCACG
TCTCACTAGTCTCGTGCAGATGGACAGCACCGCTGAGCAATGGAAGCGGGTAGGCCTTTGGGGCAGCGGC
CAATAGCAGCTTTGCTCCTTCGCTTTCTGGGCTCAGAGGCTGGGAAGGGGTGGGTCCGGGGGCGGGCTCA
GGGGCGGGCTCAGGGGCGGGGCGGGCGCCCGAAGGTCCTCCGGAGGCCCGGCATTCTGCACGCTTCAAAA
GCGCACGTCTGCCGCGCTGTTCTCCTCTTCCTCATCTCCGGGCCTTTCGACCTGCAGCCCAAGCTTACCA
TGACCGAGTACAAGCCCACGGTGCGCCTCGCCACCCGCGACGACGTCCCCAGGGCCGTACGCACCCTCGC
CGCCGCGTTCGCCGACTACCCCGCCACGCGCCACACCGTCGATCCGGACCGCCACATCGAGCGGGTCACC
GAGCTGCAAGAACTCTTCCTCACGCGCGTCGGGCTCGACATCGGCAAGGTGTGGGTCGCGGACGACGGCG
CCGCGGTGGCGGTCTGGACCACGCCGGAGAGCGTCGAAGCGGGGGCGGTGTTCGCCGAGATCGGCCCGCG
CATGGCCGAGTTGAGCGGTTCCCGGCTGGCCGCGCAGCAACAGATGGAAGGCCTCCTGGCGCCGCACCGG
CCCAAGGAGCCCGCGTGGTTCCTGGCCACCGTCGGCGTCTCGCCCGACCACCAGGGCAAGGGTCTGGGCA
GCGCCGTCGTGCTCCCCGGAGTGGAGGCGGCCGAGCGCGCCGGGGTGCCCGCCTTCCTGGAGACCTCCGC
GCCCCGCAACCTCCCCTTCTACGAGCGGCTCGGCTTCACCGTCACCGCCGACGTCGAGGTGCCCGAAGGA
CCGCGCACCTGGTGCATGACCCGCAAGCCCGGTGCCTGACGCCCGCCCCACGACCCGCAGCGCCCGACCG
AAAGGAGCGCACGACCCCATGCATCTCGAGGGCCCGGTACCTTTAAGACCAATGACTTACAAGGCAGCTG
TAGATCTTAGCCACTTTTTAAAAGAAAAGGGGGGACTGGAAGGGCTAGCTCACTCCCAACGAAGACAAGA
TCTGCTTTTTGCTTGTACTGGGTCTCTCTGGTTAGACCAGATCTGAGCCTGGGAGCTCTCTGGCTAACTA
GGGAACCCACTGCTTAAGCCTCAATAAAGCTTGCCTTGAGTGCTTCAAGTAGTGTGTGCCCGTCTGTTGT
GTGACTCTGGTAACTAGAGATCCCTCAGACCCTTTTAGTCAGTGTGGAAAATCTCTAGCAGTAGTAGTTC
ATGTCATCTTATTATTCAGTATTTATAACTTGCAAAGAAATGAATATCAGAGAGTGAGAGGAACTTGTTT
ATTGCAGCTTATAATGGTTACAAATAAAGCAATAGCATCACAAATTTCACAAATAAAGCATTTTTTTCAC
TGCATTCTAGTTGTGGTTTGTCCAAACTCATCAATGTATCTTATCATGTCTGGCTCTAGCTATCCCGCCC
CTAACTCCGCCCATCCCGCCCCTAACTCCGCCCAGTTCCGCCCATTCTCCGCCCCATGGCTGACTAATTT
TTTTTATTTATGCAGAGGCCGAGGCCGCCTCGGCCTCTGAGCTATTCCAGAAGTAGTGAGGAGGCTTTTT
TGGAGGCCTAGGGACGTACCCAATTCGCCCTATAGTGAGTCGTATTACGCGCGCTCACTGGCCGTCGTTT
TACAACGTCGTGACTGGGAAAACCCTGGCGTTACCCAACTTAATCGCCTTGCAGCACATCCCCCTTTCGC
CAGCTGGCGTAATAGCGAAGAGGCCCGCACCGATCGCCCTTCCCAACAGTTGCGCAGCCTGAATGGCGAA
TGGG
[124 nt withheld, positions 7145-7268]
C
[91 nt withheld, positions 7270-7360]
A
[49 nt withheld, positions 7362-7410]
CCTTTGACGTTGGAGTCCACGTTCTTT
[37 nt withheld, positions 7438-7474]
ACCCTATCTCGGTCTATTCTTTTGATTTATAAGGGATTTTGCCGATTTCGGCCTATTGGTTAAAAAATGA
GCTGATTTAACAAAAATTTAACGCGAATTTTAACAAAATATTAACGCTTACAATTTAGGTGGCACTTTTC
GGGGAAATGTGCGCGGAACCCCTATTTGTTTATTTTTCTAAATACATTCAAATATGTATCCGCTCATGAG
ACAATAACCCTGATAAATGCTTCAATAATATTGAAAAAGGAAGAGTATGAGTATTCAACATTTCCGTGTC
GCCCTTATTCCCTTTTTTGCGGCATTTTGCCTTCCTGTTTTTGCTCACCCAGAAACGCTGGTGAAAGTAA
AAGATGCTGAAGATCAGTTGGGTGCACGAGTGGGTTACATCGAACTGGATCTCAACAGCGGTAAGATCCT
TGAGAGTTTTCGCCCCGAAGAACGTTTTCCAATGATGAGCACTTTTAAAGTTCTGCTATGTGGCGCGGTA
TTATCCCGTATTGACGCCGGGCAAGAGCAACTCGGTCGCCGCATACACTATTCTCAGAATGACTTGGTTG
AGTACTCACCAGTCACAGAAAAGCATCTTACGGATGGCATGACAGTAAGAGAATTATGCAGTGCTGCCAT
AACCATGAGTGATAACACTGCGGCCAACTTACTTCTGACAACGATCGGAGGACCGAAGGAGCTAACCGCT
TTTTTGCACAACATGGGGGATCATGTAACTCGCCTTGATCGTTGGGAACCGGAGCTGAATGAAGCCATAC
CAAACGACGAGCGTGACACCACGATGCCTGTAGCAATGGCAACAACGTTGCGCAAACTATTAACTGGCGA
ACTACTTACTCTAGCTTCCCGGCAACAATTAATAGACTGGATGGAGGCGGATAAAGTTGCAGGACCACTT
CTGCGCTCGGCCCTTCCGGCTGGCTGGTTTATTGCTGATAAATCTGGAGCCGGTGAGCGTGGGTCTCGCG
GTATCATTGCAGCACTGGGGCCAGATGGTAAGCCCTCCCGTATCGTAGTTATCTACACGACGGGGAGTCA
GGCAACTATGGATGAACGAAATAGACAGATCGCTGAGATAGGTGCCTCACTGATTAAGCATTGGTAACTG
TCAGACCAAGTTTACTCATATATACTTTAGATTGATTTAAAACTTCATTTTTAATTTAAAAGGATCTAGG
TGAAGATCCTTTTTGATAATCTCATGACCAAAATCCCTTAACGTGAGTTTTCGTTCCACTGAGCGTCAGA
CCCCGTAGAAAAGATCAAAGGATCTTCTTGAGATCCTTTTTTTCTGCGCGTAATCTGCTGCTTGCAAACA
AAAAAACCACCGCTACCAGCGGTGGTTTGTTTGCCGGATCAAGAGCTACCAACTCTTTTTCCGAAGGTAA
CTGGCTTCAGCAGAGCGCAGATACCAAATACTGTTCTTCTAGTGTAGCCGTAGTTAGGCCACCACTTCAA
GAACTCTGTAGCACCGCCTACATACCTCGCTCTGCTAATCCTGTTACCAGTGGCTGCTGCCAGTGGCGAT
AAGTCGTGTCTTACCGGGTTGGACTCAAGACGATAGTTACCGGATAAGGCGCAGCGGTCGGGCTGAACGG
GGGGTTCGTGCACACAGCCCAGCTTGGAGCGAACGACCTACACCGAACTGAGATACCTACAGCGTGAGCT
ATGAGAAAGCGCCACGCTTCCCGAAGGGAGAAAGGCGGACAGGTATCCGGTAAGCGGCAGGGTCGGAACA
GGAGAGCGCACGAGGGAGCTTCCAGGGGGAAACGCCTGGTATCTTTATAGTCCTGTCGGGTTTCGCCACC
TCTGACTTGAGCGTCGATTTTTGTGATGCTCGTCAGGGGGGCGGAGCCTATGGAAAAACGCCAGCAACGC
GGCCTTTTTACGGTTCCTGGCCTTTTGCTGGCCTTTTGCTCACATGTTCTTTCCTGCGTTATCCCCTGAT
TCTGTGGATAACCGTATTACCGCCTTTGAGTGAGCTGATACCGCTCGCCGCAGCCGAACGACCGAGCGCA
GCGAGTCAGTGAGCGAGGAAGCGGAAGAGCGCCCAATACGCAAACCGCCTCTCCCCGCGCGTTGGCCGAT
TCATTAATGCAGCTGGCACGACAGGTTTCCCGACTGG
Features (pLannotate 1.2.2; 33 found; start..end, strand, type, name):
     27..48      +  protein_bind   CAP binding site: CAP binding activates transcription in the presence of cAMP. E. coli catabolite activator protein
     63..93      +  promoter       lac promoter: promoter for the E. coli lac operon
    101..117     +  protein_bind   lac operator: The lac repressor binds to the lac operator to inhibit transcription in E. coli. This inhibition can be relieved by adding lactose or isopropyl-β-D-thiogalactopyranoside (IPTG). lac repressor encoded by lacI
    162..180     +  promoter       T3 promoter: promoter for bacteriophage T3 RNA polymerase
    208..434     +  promoter       RSV promoter: Rous sarcoma virus enhancer/promoter
    435..615     +  LTR            5' LTR (truncated): truncated 5' long terminal repeat (LTR) from HIV-1
    662..787     +  misc_feature   HIV-1 Ψ: packaging signal of human immunodeficiency virus type 1
    771..1134    +  CDS            HIV-1 gag (fragment): gag protein from human immunodeficiency virus 1; gag
   1280..1513    +  misc_feature   RRE: The Rev response element (RRE) of HIV-1 allows for Rev-dependent mRNA export from the nucleus to the cytoplasm.
   1890..1990    +  CDS            Rev (fragment): human immunodeficiency virus 1 (HIV-1) Rev protein; rev; enhances nuclear export of unspliced and incompletely spliced viral mRNAs
   2009..2125    +  misc_feature   cPPT/CTS: central polypurine tract and central termination sequence of HIV-1
   2157..2177    +  protein_bind   attB4: mutant version of attB; core recombination site for the Gateway® BP reaction BP Clonase™
   2177..3388    +  promoter       UbC promoter: human ubiquitin C promoter
   3394..3413    +  protein_bind   attB1 (fragment): mutant version of attB; recombination site for the Gateway® BP reaction BP Clonase™
   3434..4150    +  CDS            EGFP: EGFP is a basic (constitutively fluorescent) green fluorescent protein published in 1996, derived from Aequorea victoria. It is reported to be a rapidly-maturing weak dimer with moderate acid sensitivity.
   4173..4193    -  protein_bind   attB2: mutant version of attB; core recombination site for the Gateway® BP reaction BP Clonase™
   4196..4234    +  CDS            V5 tag (fragment): epitope tag from simian virus 5
   4241..4424    +  CDS            CmR (fragment): chloramphenicol acetyltransferase; cat; confers resistance to chloramphenicol
   4429..4449    -  protein_bind   attB3: mutant version of attB; core recombination site for the Gateway® BP reaction BP Clonase™
   4478..5066    +  misc_feature   WPRE: woodchuck hepatitis virus posttranscriptional regulatory element
   5080..5579    +  promoter       PGK promoter: mouse phosphoglycerate kinase 1 promoter
   5600..6199    +  CDS            PuroR: puromycin N-acetyltransferase; pac from Streptomyces alboniger; confers resistance to puromycin
   6267..6404    +  CDS            nef (fragment): NEF_HV1LA - Experimental evidence at protein level: Swiss-Prot protein existence level 1. Extracellular Nef protein targets CD4(+) T-lymphocytes for apoptosis by interacting with CXCR4 surface receptors. From Human immunodeficiency virus type 1 group M subtype B (isolate Lai) (HIV-1).
   6390..6570    +  LTR            5' LTR (truncated): truncated 5' long terminal repeat (LTR) from HIV-1
   6642..6763    +  polyA_signal   SV40 poly(A) signal: SV40 polyadenylation signal
   6803..6938    +  rep_origin     SV40 ori: SV40 origin of replication
   6959..6977    -  promoter       T7 promoter: promoter for bacteriophage T7 RNA polymerase
   6985..7140    +  CDS            lacZα (fragment): LacZα fragment of β-galactosidase; lacZ fragment
   7145..7573    +  rep_origin     f1 ori (sequence partly withheld): f1 bacteriophage origin of replication; arrow indicates direction of (+) strand synthesis
   7626..7730    +  promoter       AmpR promoter: bla
   7731..8591    +  CDS            AmpR: β-lactamase; bla; confers resistance to ampicillin, carbenicillin, and related antibiotics
   8762..9350    +  rep_origin     ori: high-copy-number ColE1/pMB1/pBR322/pUC origin of replication
   9533..14      +  CDS            lacI (fragment) (across the origin): lac repressor; lacI; The lac repressor binds to the lac operator to inhibit transcription in E. coli. This inhibition can be relieved by adding lactose or isopropyl-β-D-thiogalactopyranoside (IPTG).
