[The description below was written by a language model from this plasmid's Addgene catalogue record and pLannotate feature annotations shown in this document.]
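Description:
p667-UBC-GFP-V5_IDG-K is a lentiviral mammalian expression plasmid built on the pDest667 Gateway destination backbone. It expresses EGFP with a C-terminal V5 epitope tag. The transfer-vector architecture is HIV-1 based: an RSV enhancer/promoter drives a truncated 5' LTR, followed by the Ψ packaging signal with a gag fragment, the Rev response element for Rev-dependent nuclear export of the genomic RNA, and the cPPT/CTS. A truncated 3' LTR and an SV40 polyadenylation signal close the viral unit. In bacteria the plasmid is selected with ampicillin (AmpR). The feature table annotates a ColE1/pUC-type origin, although the catalogue lists the plasmid as low copy. An f1 ori, an SV40 ori and residual lac, T3 and T7 elements from the cloning backbone are also present.

The payload was assembled by multisite Gateway recombination, which leaves attB4, attB1, attB2 and attB3 scars between modules. The human ubiquitin C promoter lies between attB4 and attB1, the EGFP coding sequence between attB1 and attB2, and the V5 tag between attB2 and attB3. A short chloramphenicol acetyltransferase fragment is annotated just after V5 and is presumably a cloning remnant. A WPRE downstream enhances transcript expression. A separate mouse PGK promoter driving puromycin N-acetyltransferase allows selection of stably transduced cells.

The plasmid comes from the kinase arm of the Illuminating the Druggable Genome program. There it serves as the GFP control alongside tagged understudied kinases in proximity-dependent biotinylation and interaction proteomics experiments. This construct itself carries only V5, with no TurboID or miniTurbo ligase annotated.
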