Addgene plasmid #135242: p667-UBC-GFP-V5_IDG-K
Purpose: Gateway destination clone of GFP (as control) tagged with C-terminal V5 for generating protein-proximity networks using proximity-dependent biotinylation proteomics
Depositing lab: Ben Major. Depositing organization: University of North Carolina at Chapel Hill.
Backbone
  Vector backbone: pDest667
  Backbone manufacturer: PEL
  Backbone size w/o insert (bp): 9014
  Vector type: Mammalian Expression, Lentiviral ; Gateway Destination
  Selectable markers: Puromycin
Growth in bacteria
  Bacterial resistance: Ampicillin, 100 μg/mL
  Growth temperature: 30°C
  Growth strain: NEB Stable
  Copy number: Low Copy
Gene/Insert
  Gene/Insert name: GFP-V5 (alt name: GFP)
  Species: Other
  Promoter: Ubiquitin
  Tag / fusion protein: V5 (C terminal on insert)
  Cloning method: Gateway Cloning
  Sequencing primers: 5′ GCCCGAAGGAATAGAAGAAGAA; 3′ CATAGCGTAAAAGGAGCAACA
Terms and licenses: Academic/Nonprofit Terms; Industry Terms: Not Available to Industry
Depositor comments: These plasmids were generated as part of the Illuminating the Druggable Genome (IDG) program sponsored by the NIH Common Fund. The goal of this program is to identify, gather, and distribute information and resources for proteins that currently are not well-studied yet belong to commonly drug-targeted protein families: protein kinases, non-olfactory G-protein coupled receptors (GPCRs), and ion channels. The IDG program is designed to develop fundamental research tools for understudied proteins, elucidate their function, and disseminate the IDG-related resources and data to the greater scientific community. These lentiviral gateway destination plasmids were generated, as part of the Kinase-Data and Resource Generating Center (DRGC), using the single fragment or multisite gateway cloning technology. They were used for generating proteomics-based protein-interaction and protein-proximity networks that can be accessed through the kinase-DRGC website https://darkkinome.org/. Each plasmid has either an N- or C-terminal fusion protein (Flag/ V5/V5-miniTurbo/V5-TurboID/miniTurbo-V5/TurboID-V5) tagged understudied kinase driven under either a CMV or Ubiquitin (UBC) promoter. All inserts in the pENTR plasmids used to generate the deposited destination plasmids were end-sequenced and insert size validated prior to multi-site gateway cloning. The combined insert size of the single fragment or three fragment destination plasmids were confirmed by restriction digestion (BsrGI, and EcoRV for pDest667; BsrGI, EcoRV, and BstZ17I for pDest663; and BsrGI for pHAGE) and all plasmids were partially sequenced to ensure in-frame ORFs and fusion tags.
How to cite: p667-UBC-GFP-V5_IDG-K was a gift from Ben Major (Addgene plasmid # 135242 ; http://n2t.net/addgene:135242 ; RRID:Addgene_135242)
