>Addgene plasmid #135242 | p667-UBC-GFP-V5_IDG-K | depositor partial sequence | sequence record 260277 | DK30: TGAAGCTCCGGTTTTGAACT
NNGGGCTGGCGGTGTGTTTTGTGAGTTTTTTAGGCACCTTTTGAATGTAATCATTTGGGTCAATATGTAA
TTTTCAGTGTTAGACTAGTAAATTGTCCGCTAAATTCTGGCCGTTTTTGGCTTTTTTGTTAGACGCAACT
TTGTACAAAAAAGCAGGCTCCGCGGCCGCCCCCTTCACCATGGTGAGCAAGGGCGAGGAGCTGTTCACCG
GGGTGGTGCCCATCCTGGTCGAGCTGGACGGCGACGTAAACGGCCACAAGTTCAGCGTGTCTGGCGAGGG
CGAGGGCGATGCCACCTACGGCAAGCTGACCCTGAAGTTCATCTGCACCACCGGCAAGCTGCCCGTGCCC
TGGCCCACCCTCGTGACCACCCTGACCTACGGCGTGCAGTGCTTCAGCCGCTACCCCGACCACATGAAGC
AGCACGACTTCTTCAAGTCCGCCATGCCCGAAGGCTACGTCCAGGAGCGCACCATCTTCTTCAAGGACGA
CGGCAACTACAAGACCCGCGCCGAGGTGAAGTTCGAGGGCGACACCCTGGTGAACCGCATCGAGCTGAAG
GGCATCGACTTCAAGGAGGACGGCAACATCCTGGGGCACAAGCTGGAGTACAACTACAACAGCCACAACG
TCTATATCATGGCCGACAAGCAGAAGAACGGCATCAAGGCGAACTTCAAGATCCGCCACAACATCGAGGA
CGGCAGCGTGCAGCTCGCCGACCACTACCAGCAGAACACCCCCATCGGCGACGGCCCCGTGCTGCTGCCC
GACAACCACTACCTGAGCACCCAGTCCGCCCTGAGCAAAGACCCCAACGAGAAGCGCGATCACATGGTCC
TGCTGGAGTTCGTGACCGCCGCCGGGATCACTCTCGGCATGGACGAGCTGTACAAGTCCAAGGGTGGGCG
CGCCGACCCAGCTTTCTTGTACAAAGTGGGCAAGCCTATCCCTAACCCTCTCCTCGGTCTCGATTCTACG
TAATAACACTGGATATACCACCGTTGATATATCCCAATGGCATCGTAAAGAACATTTTGAGGCATTTCAG
TCAGTTGCTCAATGTACCTATAACCAGACCGTTCAGCTGGATATTTACGGCCTTTTTCAAAGACGGTAAA
GAAAATAGCACAAGGTTTTATTCCGGCNTTTATCCATCTGCCGCCTGTAATCAACTTATTTACATAGGTG
AATTCCAGNCNNGCGNGNNCGCAATCACTCTGATACAAATTGGGAAAGAATTGCACTGGNANN
