>Addgene plasmid #135242 | p667-UBC-GFP-V5_IDG-K | depositor partial sequence | sequence record 260278 | DK31: CATAGCGTAAAAGGAGCAACA
TNACCAGCTCATCTTTCCAATTTTGTAATCCAGAGGTTGATTGTCGAGCGGCCGCCACTGTGCTGGATAT
CAACTATGTATAATAAAGTTGATTACAGGCGGGCAAGAATGTGAATAAAGGCCGGATAAAACTTGTGCTT
ATTTTTCTTTACGGTCTTTAAAAAGGCCGTAATATCCAGCTGAACGGTCTGGTTATAGGTACATTGAGCA
ACTGACTGAAATGCCTCAAAATGTTCTTTACGATGCCATTGGGATATATCAACGGTGGTATATCCAGTGT
TATTACGTAGAATCGAGACCGAGGAGAGGGTTAGGGATAGGCTTGCCCACTTTGTACAAGAAAGCTGGGT
CGGCGCGCCCACCCTTGGACTTGTACAGCTCGTCCATGCCGAGAGTGATCCCGGCGGCGGTCACGAACTC
CAGCAGGACCATGTGATCGCGCTTCTCGTTGGGGTCTTTGCTCAGGGCGGACTGGGTGCTCAGGTAGTGG
TTGTCGGGCAGCAGCACGGGGCCGTCGCCGATGGGGGTGTTCTGCTGGTAGTGGTCGGCGAGCTGCACGC
TGCCGTCCTCGATGTTGTGGCGGATCTTGAAGTTCGCCTTGATGCCGTTCTTCTGCTTGTCGGCCATGAT
ATAGACGTTGTGGCTGTTGTAGTTGTACTCCAGCTTGTGCCCCAGGATGTTGCCGTCCTCCTTGAAGTCG
ATGCCCTTCAGCTCGATGCGGTTCACCAGGGTGTCGCCCTCGAACTTCACCTCGGCGCGGGTCTTGTAGT
TGCCGTCGTCCTTGAAGAAGATGGTGCGCTCCTGGACGTAGCCTTCGGGCATGGCGGACTTGAAGAAGTC
GTGCTGCTTCATGTGGTCGGGGTAGCGGCTGAAGCACTGCACGCCGTATGTCAGGTGGTCACGAGGGTGG
GCCAGGGCACGGGCAGCTTGCCGGTGGTGCAGATGAACTTCAGGTCAGCTTGCCGTAGTGGCATCGCCCT
CGCCCTCGCCAGACACGCTGAACTTGTGCCGTTTACGTCGCGTCAGCTCGACCAGGATGGGCACCACCCC
GGTGACAGCTCCTCGCCCTGCTCACCATGTGAGGGGCGCCGCGGAGCCTGCTTTTTTTGTACAAGTGCGT
CTAACAAAAAAGTCCAAACGCGGAATACGGACATTACTATGTCTACCTGAAATACCATTGACCATGATAC
TTCAAGGTCTAAACTNCAANACTGCAACCTGAGCGCCATA
